Addgene plasmid #74083: BAS288 C terminal mKO2 natR
Purpose: S.pombe recoded mKO2 in universal C-terminal tagging plasmid, nourseothricin resistance.
Depositing lab: Bassem Al-Sady. Depositing organization: University of California, San Francisco (UCSF). Publication: Sensitive and Quantitative Three-Color Protein Imaging in Fission Yeast Using Spectrally Diverse, Recoded Fluorescent Proteins with Experimentally-Characterized In Vivo Maturation Kinetics. Al-Sady B, Greenstein RA, El-Samad HJ, Braun S, Madhani HD. PLoS One. 2016 Aug 1;11(8):e0159292. doi: 10.1371/journal.pone.0159292. eCollection 2016. PONE-D-16-08423 PubMed 27479698.
Backbone
  Vector backbone: pRS316
  Backbone size w/o insert (bp): 4890
  Selectable markers: nourseothricin
Growth in bacteria
  Bacterial resistance: Ampicillin, 100 μg/mL
  Growth temperature: 37°C
  Growth strain: DH5alpha
  Copy number: High Copy
Gene/Insert
  Gene/Insert name: mKO2
  Species: S. pombe (fission yeast)
Terms and licenses: Academic/Nonprofit Terms; Industry Terms: Not Available to Industry
How to cite: BAS288 C terminal mKO2 natR was a gift from Bassem Al-Sady (Addgene plasmid # 74083 ; http://n2t.net/addgene:74083 ; RRID:Addgene_74083)
