[The description below was written by a language model from this plasmid's Addgene catalogue record.]
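Description:
BAS288 C terminal mKO2 natR is a fission yeast tagging plasmid built on the pRS316 backbone and maintained in E. coli as a high-copy plasmid under ampicillin selection. Its payload is the coding sequence for mKO2, a monomeric orange fluorescent protein of the Kusabira Orange family, recoded to suit Schizosaccharomyces pombe codon usage. This is paired with a nourseothricin resistance marker (natR) for selection in yeast. The record lists S. pombe as the insert species, which reflects the recoding and intended host rather than the origin of the fluorescent protein.

The plasmid is described as a "universal" C-terminal tagging construct. This implies that it serves as a template from which the mKO2–natR module can be amplified or excised and targeted to the 3' end of a chosen gene, so the encoded protein is expressed from its native locus as a C-terminal mKO2 fusion and integrants are recovered on nourseothricin. The record does not specify the linker, the terminator following mKO2, the promoter and terminator driving the resistance gene, or the flanking sequences used for targeting, and no feature table is available to confirm them. It also does not say which of the yeast elements normally found in pRS316 remain in this derivative.

The plasmid belongs to a set of spectrally distinct, recoded fluorescent proteins developed for sensitive, quantitative three-colour protein imaging in fission yeast, with in vivo maturation kinetics characterised experimentally. mKO2 provides the orange channel, and the nourseothricin marker should allow it to be combined in one strain with tags carrying other selectable markers.
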