>Addgene plasmid #74083 | BAS288 C terminal mKO2 natR | addgene partial sequence | sequence record 140940 | M13pUC-Fwd 5'-CCCAGTCACGACGTTGTAAAACG-3'
ATACACTCACTATAGGGCGAATTGGAGCTCCACCGCGGTGGCGGCCGCTCTAGAGGTGCTGGATCTGGTT
CATTAATTAACATGGTTTCTGTTATTAAGCCTGAAATGAAGATGCGTTACTATATGGATGGTTCTGTTAA
TGGTCATGAATTTACTATTGAAGGTGAAGGTACTGGTCGTCCTTATGAAGGTCATCAAGAAATGACTCTT
CGTGTTACTATGGCTGAAGGTGGTCCTATGCCTTTTGCTTTTGATCTTGTTTCTCATGTTTTTTGCTATG
GTCATCGTGTTTTTACTAAGTATCCTGAAGAAATTCCTGATTACTTTAAGCAAGCTTTTCCTGAAGGTCT
TTCTTGGGAACGTTCTCTTGAATTTGAAGATGGTGGTTCTGCTTCTGTTTCTGCTCATATTTCTCTTCGT
GGTAATACTTTTTACCATAAGTCTAAGTTTACTGGTGTTAATTTTCCTGCTGATGGTCCTATTATGCAAA
ATCAATCTGTTGATTGGGAACCTTCTACTGAAAAGATTACTGCTTCTGATGGTGTTCTTAAGGGTGATGT
TACAATGTACCTTAAGTTAGAAGGTGGTGGTAACCATAAGTGCCAAATGAAGACTACTTACAAGGCTGCT
AAAGAAATTCTTGAAATGCCTGGTGATCATTACATTGGACATCGTCTTGTTCGTAAGACTGAAGGTAACA
TTACTGAACAAGTTGAAGATGCTGTTGCTCATTATTCTTAAAAAAAGACTAATGTAAAATTTTTTTGGTT
GGTTATTGAAAAAGTCGATGCCTTGTTTGCGTTTGTTTTCCTAGGCGTTTTATGTCAGAAGGCATTTAGA
ATTAGTATACAAGTACTCTTTGGTAAAATTTTATGTAGCGACTAAAATATTAACTATTATAGATAAACAC
CTTGGG
