>Addgene plasmid #74083 | BAS288 C terminal mKO2 natR | addgene partial sequence | sequence record 140948 | M13pUC-Rev 5'-AGCGGATAACAATTTCACACAGG-3'
TGATTACGCCAAGCTCGAAATTAACCCTCACTAAAGGGAACAAAAGCTGGTACCGGGCCCCCCCTCGAGG
TCGACGGTATCGATAAGCTTGATATGTTTAAACCAGTATAGCGACCAGCATTCACATACGATTGACGCAT
GATATTACTTTCTGCGCACTTAACTTCGCATCTGGGCAGATGATGTCGAGGCGAAAAAAAATATAAATCA
CGCTAACATTTGATTAAAATAGAACAACTACAATATAAAAAAACTATACAAATGACAAGTTCTTGAAAAC
AAGAATCTTTTTATTGTCAGTACTGATTAGGGGCAGGGCATGCTCATGTAGAGCGCCTGCTCGCCGTCCG
AGGCGGTGCCGTCGTACAGGGCGGTGTCCAGGCCGCAGAGGGTGAACCCCATCCGCCGGTACGCGTGGAT
CGCCGGTGCGTTGACGTTGGTGACCTCCAGCCAGAGGTGCCCGGCACCCCGCTCGCGGGCGAACTCCGTC
GCGAGCCCCATCAACGCGCGCCCGACCCCGTGCCCCCGGTGCTCCGGGGCGACCTCGATGTCCTCGACGG
TCAGCCGGCGGTTCCAGCCGGAGTACGAGACGACCACGAAGCCCGCCAGGTCGCCGTCGTCCCCGTACGC
GACGAACGTCCGAGAGTCCGGGTCGCCGTCCTCCCCGTCGTCCGATTCGTCGTCCGATTCGTCGTCGGGG
AACACCTTGGTCAGGGGCGGGTCCACCGGCACCTCCCGCAGGGTGAAGCCGTCCCCGGTGGCGGTGACGC
GGAAGACGGTGTCGGTGGTGAAGGACCCATCCAGTGCCTCGATGGCCTCGGCGTCCCCCGGGACACTGGT
GCGGTACCGGTAAGCCGTGTCGTCAAGAGTGGTACCCATGGTTGTTTATGTTCGGATGTGATGTGAGAAC
TGTATCCTAGCAAGATTTAAAAAGGAAGTATATGAAAGAAGAACCTCAGTGGCAAATCCTAACCTTTTAT
ATTTCTCTACAGGG
