>Addgene plasmid #74083 | BAS288 C terminal mKO2 natR | depositor partial sequence | sequence record 141202 | as in Figure
GGTGCTGGATCTGGTTCATTAATTAACATGGTTTCTGTTATTAAGCCTGAAATGAAGATGCGTTACTATA
TGGATGGTTCTGTTAATGGTCATGAATTTACTATTGAAGGTGAAGGTACTGGTCGTCCTTATGAAGGTCA
TCAAGAAATGACTCTTCGTGTTACTATGGCTGAAGGTGGTCCTATGCCTTTTGCTTTTGATCTTGTTTCT
CATGTTTTTTGCTATGGTCATCGTGTTTTTACTAAGTATCCTGAAGAAATTCCTGATTACTTTAAGCAAG
CTTTTCCTGAAGGTCTTTCTTGGGAACGTTCTCTTGAATTTGAAGATGGTGGTTCTGCTTCTGTTTCTGC
TCATATTTCTCTTCGTGGTAATACTTTTTACCATAAGTCTAAGTTTACTGGTGTTAATTTTCCTGCTGAT
GGTCCTATTATGCAAAATCAATCTGTTGATTGGGAACCTTCTACTGAAAAGATTACTGCTTCTGATGGTG
TTCTTAAGGGTGATGTTACAATGTACCTTAAGTTAGAAGGTGGTGGTAACCATAAGTGCCAAATGAAGAC
TACTTACAAGGCTGCTAAAGAAATTCTTGAAATGCCTGGTGATCATTACATTGGACATCGTCTTGTTCGT
AAGACTGAAGGTAACATTACTGAACAAGTTGAAGATGCTGTTGCTCATTATTCTTAAAAAAAGACTAATG
TAAAATTTTTTTGGTTGGTTATTGAAAAAGTCGATGCCTTGTTTGCGTTTGTTTTCCTAGGCGTTTTATG
TCAGAAGGCATTTAGAATTAGTATACAAGTACTCTTTGGTAAAATTTTATGTAGCGACTAAAATATTAAC
TATTATAGATAAACACCTTGGGAATAAAAAGTAATTTGCTATAGTAATTTATTAAACATGCTCCTACAAC
ATTACCACAATCTTTTCTCTTGGATTGACATTGAATAAGAAAAGAGTGAATTTTTTTAGACTTGTAATGA
TAACTATGTACAAAGCCAATGAAAGATGTATGTAGATGAATGTAAAATACCATGTAGACAAACAAGATAA
AACTTGGTTATAAACATTGGTGTTGGAACAGAATAAATTAGATGTCAAAAAGTTTCGTCAATATCACGGC
GCGCCAGATCTGTTTAGCTTGCCTCGTCCCCGCCGGGTCACCCGGCCAGCGACATGGAGGCCCAGAATAC
CCTCCTTGACAGTCTTGACGTGCGCAGCTCAGGGGCATGATGTGACTGTCGCCCGTACATTTAGCCCATA
CATCCCCATGTATAATCATTTGCATCCATACATTTTGATGGCCGCACGGCGCGAAGCAAAAATTACGGCT
CCTCGCTGCAGACCTGCGAGCAGGGAAACGCTCCCCTCACAGACGCGTTGAATTGTCCCCACGCCGCGCC
CCTGTAGAGAAATATAAAAGGTTAGGATTTGCCACTGAGGTTCTTCTTTCATATACTTCCTTTTTAAATC
TTGCTAGGATACAGTTCTCACATCACATCCGAACATAAACAACCATGGGTACCACTCTTGACGACACGGC
TTACCGGTACCGCACCAGTGTCCCGGGGGACGCCGAGGCCATCGAGGCACTGGATGGGTCCTTCACCACC
GACACCGTCTTCCGCGTCACCGCCACCGGGGACGGCTTCACCCTGCGGGAGGTGCCGGTGGACCCGCCCC
TGACCAAGGTGTTCCCCGACGACGAATCGGACGACGAATCGGACGACGGGGAGGACGGCGACCCGGACTC
TCGGACGTTCGTCGCGTACGGGGACGACGGCGACCTGGCGGGCTTCGTGGTCGTCTCGTACTCCGGCTGG
AACCGCCGGCTGACCGTCGAGGACATCGAGGTCGCCCCGGAGCACCGGGGGCACGGGGTCGGGCGCGCGT
TGATGGGGCTCGCGACGGAGTTCGCCCGCGAGCGGGGTGCCGGGCACCTCTGGCTGGAGGTCACCAACGT
CAACGCACCGGCGATCCACGCGTACCGGCGGATGGGGTTCACCCTCTGCGGCCTGGACACCGCCCTGTAC
GACGGCACCGCCTCGGACGGCGAGCAGGCGCTCTACATGAGCATGCCCTGCCCCTAATCAGTACTGACAA
TAAAAAGATTCTTGTTTTCAAGAACTTGTCATTTGTATAGTTTTTTTATATTGTAGTTGTTCTATTTTAA
TCAAATGTTAGCGTGATTTATATTTTTTTTCGCCTCGACATCATCTGCCCAGATGCGAAGTTAAGTGCGC
AGAAAGTAATATCATGCGTCAATCGTATGTGAATGCTGGTCGCTATACTGCTGTCGATTCGATACTAACG
CCGCCATCCAGTTTAAAC
